Addgene plasmid #21115: pcDNA3-miR26a2
Depositing lab: Joshua Mendell. Depositing organization: Johns Hopkins University and School of Medicine. Publication: Cell-cell contact globally activates microRNA biogenesis. Hwang HW, Wentzel EA, Mendell JT. Proc Natl Acad Sci U S A. 2009 Apr 28;106(17):7016-21. doi: 10.1073/pnas.0811523106. PubMed 19359480.
Backbone
  Vector backbone: pcDNA3.1(+) (Invitrogen)
  Backbone size w/o insert (bp): 5428
  Vector type: Mammalian Expression
  Selectable markers: Neomycin (select with G418)
Growth in bacteria
  Bacterial resistance: Ampicillin, 100 μg/mL
  Growth temperature: 37°C
  Growth strain: DH5alpha
  Copy number: High Copy
Gene/Insert
  Gene/Insert name: miR-26a2
  Species: H. sapiens (human)
  Insert size (bp): 313
  Entrez Gene: MIR26A2 (a.k.a. MIRN26A2)
  Cloning method: Restriction Enzyme; 5′ cloning site XhoI (not destroyed); 3′ cloning site XhoI (not destroyed)
  Sequencing primers: 5′ T7
Terms and licenses: Academic/Nonprofit Terms; Industry Terms: Not Available to Industry
How to cite: pcDNA3-miR26a2 was a gift from Joshua Mendell (Addgene plasmid # 21115 ; http://n2t.net/addgene:21115 ; RRID:Addgene_21115)
