[The description below was written by a language model from this plasmid's Addgene catalogue record.]
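Description:
pcDNA3-miR26a2 is a mammalian expression plasmid built on the pcDNA3.1(+) backbone (about 5.4 kb without insert) that carries a 313 bp human genomic fragment encompassing the microRNA gene MIR26A2 (miR-26a-2). It is maintained in E. coli as a high-copy plasmid under ampicillin selection. The backbone also supplies a neomycin resistance marker, so transfected mammalian cells can be selected with G418 to obtain stable lines. No feature table accompanies the record. The regulatory elements are therefore not listed explicitly, but pcDNA3.1(+) is a standard vector in which inserts placed in the multiple cloning site are transcribed from the CMV immediate-early promoter and terminated by a downstream polyadenylation signal. A T7 promoter sits just upstream of the cloning site, consistent with the T7 primer being listed for sequencing.

The insert was cloned by restriction digestion into a single XhoI site, which is retained at both ends. Because this cloning is non-directional, orientation depends on the isolate chosen, and the record does not state it explicitly. In this kind of design, the short fragment is expected to contain the miRNA hairpin with flanking sequence. Its transcript then behaves as an artificial primary miRNA that is processed by the cell's Drosha and Dicer machinery into mature miR-26a. The construct is suited to ectopic expression of miR-26a-2 in cultured mammalian cells. The associated publication concerns regulation of microRNA biogenesis by cell-cell contact, which suggests it was used to follow processing of an exogenously supplied miRNA precursor.
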