>Addgene plasmid #21115 | pcDNA3-miR26a2 | addgene partial sequence | sequence record 26933 | CMV-F 5'-CGCAAATGGGCGGTAGGCGTG-3'
CNGGNGNANTAGCAGAGCTCTCTGGCTACTAGAGAACCCACTGCTTACTGGCTTATCGAAATTAATACGA
CTCACTATAGGGAGACCCAAGCTGGCTAGCGTTTAAACTTAAGCTTGGTACCGAGCTCGGATCCACTAGT
CCAGTGTGGTGGAATTCTGCAGATATCCAGCACAGTGGCGGCCGCTCGAGCGGCAGGGTGTCTGTCTAGT
CTATGGTCATTGAGGGGAAAAAGTCACTTCTCCCTGGTGCAATTCATTACCTAATCATGACCTGGACAGA
CTGTCCTGTCGGAGCCAAGGACAGAAAGCTCCCATAGAGGCTGTGGCTGGATTCAAGTAATCCAGGATAG
GCTGTTTCCATCTGTGAGGCCTATTCTTGATTACTTGTTTCTGGAGGCAGCTGATGGTCCGCCGCCGGAA
ACAGAGATGGCTCCTGGGACATGGTGTGTGCGCTTCTTCCTGAGCCAGGTTGAGGTTGGGACCACTGATC
CATTGGAAGCCTGCTCGAGTCTAGAGGGCCCGTTTAAACCCGCTGATCAGCCTCGACTGTGCCTTCTAGT
TGCCAGCCATCTGTTGTTTGCCCCTCCCCCGTGCCTTCCTTGACCCTGGAAGGTGCCACTCCCACTGTCC
TTTCCTAATAAAATGAGGAAATTGCATCGCATTGTCTGAGTAGGTGTCATTCTATTCTGGGGGGTGGGGT
GGGGCAGGACANCANGGGGANGATNGGNAAANAATAGCAGGCATGCTGGGGANCGGTGGGCTCTATGGCT
CTGAGNGGAAGACCACTGGGCTCTAGGGGTATCCCCGCCCTGTACGCCATAGCCGCGGTGTGTGTTACCC
ACGGACCTACTTGCACNCTANCCNTCTTCTTTTCTCTTNCCAT
